>Addgene plasmid #204324 | pcDNA3.1-mas-KB1691-Nluc | addgene full sequence | sequence record 410605 | Addgene NGS Result
TTGAGATCCTTTTTTTCTGCGCGTAATCTGCTGCTTGCAAACAAAAAAACCACCGCTACCAGCGGTGGTT
TGTTTGCCGGATCAAGAGCTACCAACTCTTTTTCCGAAGGTAACTGGCTTCAGCAGAGCGCAGATACCAA
ATACTGTTCTTCTAGTGTAGCCGTAGTTAGGCCACCACTTCAAGAACTCTGTAGCACCGCCTACATACCT
CGCTCTGCTAATCCTGTTACCAGTGGCTGCTGCCAGTGGCGATAAGTCGTGTCTTACCGGGTTGGACTCA
AGACGATAGTTACCGGATAAGGCGCAGCGGTCGGGCTGAACGGGGGGTTCGTGCACACAGCCCAGCTTGG
AGCGAACGACCTACACCGAACTGAGATACCTACAGCGTGAGCTATGAGAAAGCGCCACGCTTCCCGAAGG
GAGAAAGGCGGACAGGTATCCGGTAAGCGGCAGGGTCGGAACAGGAGAGCGCACGAGGGAGCTTCCAGGG
GGAAACGCCTGGTATCTTTATAGTCCTGTCGGGTTTCGCCACCTCTGACTTGAGCGTCGATTTTTGTGAT
GCTCGTCAGGGGGGCGGAGCCTATGGAAAAACGCCAGCAACGCGGCCTTTTTACGGTTCCTGGCCTTTTG
CTGGCCTTTTGCTCACATGTTCTTTCCTGCGTTATCCCCTGATTCTGTGGATAACCGTATTACCGCCTTT
GAGTGAGCTGATACCGCTCGCCGCAGCCGAACGACCGAGCGCAGCGAGTCAGTGAGCGAGGAAGCGGAAG
AGCGCCCAATACGCAAACCGCCTCTCCCCGCGCGTTGGCCGATTCATTAATGCAGCTGGCACGACAGGTT
TCCCGACTGGAAAGCGGGCAGTGAGCGCAACGCAATTAATGTGAGTTAGCTCACTCATTAGGCACCCCAG
GCTTTACACTTTATGCTTCCGGCTCGTATGTTGTGTGGAATTGTGAGCGGATAACAATTTCACACAGGAA
ACAGCTATGACCATGATTACGCCAAGCTCTAGCTAGAGGTCGACGGTATACAGACATGATAAGATACATT
GATGAGTTTGGACAAACCACAACTAGAATGCAGTGAAAAAAATGCTTTATTTGTGAAATTTGTGATGCTA
TTGCTTTATTTGTAACCATTATAAGCTGCAATAAACAAGTTGGGGTGGGCGAAGAACTCCAGCATGAGAT
CCCCGCGCTGGAGGATCATCCAGCCGGCGTCCCGGAAAACGATTCCGAAGCCCAACCTTTCATAGAAGGC
GGCGGTGGAATCGAAATCTCGTGATGGCAGGTTGGGCGTCGCTTGGTCGGTCATTTCGAACCCCAGAGTC
CCGCTCAGAAGAACTCGTCAAGAAGGCGATAGAAGGCGATGCGCTGCGAATCGGGAGCGGCGATACCGTA
AAGCACGAGGAAGCGGTCAGCCCATTCGCCGCCAAGCTCTTCAGCAATATCACGGGTAGCCAACGCTATG
TCCTGATAGCGGTCCGCCACACCCAGCCGGCCACAGTCGATGAATCCAGAAAAGCGGCCATTTTCCACCA
TGATATTCGGCAAGCAGGCATCGCCATGGGTCACGACGAGATCCTCGCCGTCGGGCATGCGCGCCTTGAG
CCTGGCGAACAGTTCGGCTGGCGCGAGCCCCTGATGCTCTTCGTCCAGATCATCCTGATCGACAAGACCG
GCTTCCATCCGAGTACGTGCTCGCTCGATGCGATGTTTCGCTTGGTGGTCGAATGGGCAGGTAGCCGGAT
CAAGCGTATGCAGCCGCCGCATTGCATCAGCCATGATGGATACTTTCTCGGCAGGAGCAAGGTGAGATGA
CAGGAGATCCTGCCCCGGCACTTCGCCCAATAGCAGCCAGTCCCTTCCCGCTTCAGTGACAACGTCGAGC
ACAGCTGCGCAAGGAACGCCCGTCGTGGCCAGCCACGATAGCCGCGCTGCCTCGTCCTGCAGTTCATTCA
GGGCACCGGACAGGTCGGTCTTGACAAAAAGAACCGGGCGCCCCTGCGCTGACAGCCGGAACACGGCGGC
ATCAGAGCAGCCGATTGTCTGTTGTGCCCAGTCATAGCCGAATAGCCTCTCCACCCAAGCGGCCGGAGAA
CCTGCGTGCAATCCATCTTGTTCAATCATGCGAAACGATCCTCATCCTGTCTCTTGATCAGATCCGAAAA
TGGATATACAAGCTCCCGGGAGCTTTTTGCAAAAGCCTAGGCCTCCAAAAAAGCCTCCTCACTACTTCTG
GAATAGCTCAGAGGCAGAGGCGGCCTCGGCCTCTGCATAAATAAAAAAAATTAGTCAGCCATGGGGCGGA
GAATGGGCGGAACTGGGCGGAGTTAGGGGCGGGATGGGCGGAGTTAGGGGCGGGACTATGGTTGCTGACT
AATTGAGATGCATGCTTTGCATACTTCTGCCTGCTGGGGAGCCTGGGGACTTTCCACACCTGGTTGCTGA
CTAATTGAGATGCATGCTTTGCATACTTCTGCCTGCTGGGGAGCCTGGGGACTTTCCACACCCTAACTGA
CACACATTCCACAGAATTAATTCGCGTTAAATTTTTGTTAAATCAGCTCATTTTTTAACCAATAGGCCGA
AATCGGCAAAATCCCTTATAAATCAAAAGAATAGACCGAGATAGGGT
[37 nt withheld, positions 2638-2674]
AAAGAACGTGGACTCCAACGTCAAAGG
[49 nt withheld, positions 2702-2750]
T
[91 nt withheld, positions 2752-2842]
G
[124 nt withheld, positions 2844-2967]
GGGGATACCCCCTAGAGCCCCAGCTGGTTCTTTCCGCCTCAGAAGCCATAGAGCCCACCGCATCCCCAGC
ATGCCTGCTATTGTCTTCCCAATCCTCCCCCTTGCTGTCCTGCCCCACCCCACCCCCCAGAATAGAATGA
CACCTACTCAGACAATGCGATGCAATTTCCTCATTTTATTAGGAAAGGACAGTGGGAGTGGCACCTTCCA
GGGTCAAGGAAGGCACGGGGGAGGGGCAAACAACAGATGGCTGGCAACTAGAAGGCACAGTCGAGGCTGA
TCAGCGGGTTTAAACGGGCCCTCTAGACTCGAGTTACGCCAGAATGCGTTCGCACAGCCGCCAGCCGGTC
ACTCCGTTGATGGTTACTCGGAACAGCAGGGAGCCGTCGGGGTTGATCAGGCGCTCGTCGATAATTTTGT
TGCCGTTCCACAGGGTCCCTGTTACAGTGATCTTTTTGCCGTCGAACACGGCGATGCCTTCATACGGCCG
TCCGAAATAGTCGATCATGTTCGGCGTAACCCCGTCGATTACCAGTGTGCCATAGTGCAGGATCACCTTA
AAGTGATGATCATCCACAGGGTACACCACCTTAAAAATTTTTTCGATCTGGCCCATTTGGTCGCCGCTCA
GACCTTCATACGGGATGATGACATGGATGTCGATCTTCAGCCCATTTTCACCGCTCAGGACAATCCTTTG
GATCGGAGTTACGGACACCCCGAGATTCTGAAACAAACTGGACACACCTCCCTGTTCAAGGACTTGGTCC
AGGTTGTAGCCGGCTGTCTGTCGCCAGTCCCCAACGAAATCTTCGAGTGTGAAGACCATGGATCCACCAC
CTCCGCTGCCCCACTCCTCCAGCCACTCGCTGATGCCCCAGGCCAGCTCCCTGCTACCTCCTGATGATCC
ACCAAGCTTGATTCCGGAATTCGACGTCTTGCTCTTGCTACTCCCCATGGTGCTAGCCAGCTTGGGTCTC
CCTATAGTGAGTCGTATTAATTTCGATAAGCCAGTAAGCAGTGGGTTCTCTAGTTAGCCAGAGAGCTCTG
CTTATATAGACCTCCCACCGTACACGCCTACCGCCCATTTGCGTCAATGGGGCGGAGTTGTTACGACATT
TTGGAAAGTCCCGTTGATTTTGGTGCCAAAACAAACTCCCATTGACGTCAATGGGGTGGAGACTTGGAAA
TCCCCGTGAGTCAAACCGCTATCCACGCCCATTGATGTACTGCCAAAACCGCATCACCATGGTAATAGCG
ATGACTAATACGTAGATGTACTGCCAAGTAGGAAAGTCCCATAAGGTCATGTACTGGGCATAATGCCAGG
CGGGCCATTTACCGTCATTGACGTCAATAGGGGGCGTACTTGGCATATGATACACTTGATGTACTGCCAA
GTGGGCAGTTTACCGTAAATACTCCACCCATTGACGTCAATGGAAAGTCCCTATTGGCGTTACTATGGGA
ACATACGTCATTATTGACGTCAATGGGCGGGGGTCGTTGGGCGGTCAGCCAGGCGGGCCATTTACCGTAA
GTTATGTAACGCGGAACTCCATATATGGGCTATGAACTAATGACCCCGTAATTGATTACTATTAATAACT
AGTCAATAATCAATGTCAACGCGTATATCTGGCCCGTACATCGCGAAGCAGCGCAAAACGCCTAACCCTA
AGCAGATTCTTCATGCAATTGTCGGTCAAGCCTTGCCTTGTTGTAGCTTAAATTTTGCTCGCGCACTACT
CAGCGACCTCCAACACACAAGCAGGGAGCAGATACTGGCTTAACTATGCGGCATCAGAGCAGATTGTACT
GAGAGTGCACCATAGGGGATCGGGAGATCTCCCGATCCGTCGACGTCAGGTGGCACTTTTCGGGGAAATG
TGCGCGGAACCCCTATTTGTTTATTTTTCTAAATACATTCAAATATGTATCCGCTCATGAGACAATAACC
CTGATAAATGCTTCAATAATATTGAAAAAGGAAGAGTATGAGTATTCAACATTTCCGTGTCGCCCTTATT
CCCTTTTTTGCGGCATTTTGCCTTCCTGTTTTTGCTCACCCAGAAACGCTGGTGAAAGTAAAAGATGCTG
AAGATCAGTTGGGTGCACGAGTGGGTTACATCGAACTGGATCTCAACAGCGGTAAGATCCTTGAGAGTTT
TCGCCCCGAAGAACGTTTTCCAATGATGAGCACTTTTAAAGTTCTGCTATGTGGCGCGGTATTATCCCGT
ATTGACGCCGGGCAAGAGCAACTCGGTCGCCGCATACACTATTCTCAGAATGACTTGGTTGAGTACTCAC
CAGTCACAGAAAAGCATCTTACGGATGGCATGACAGTAAGAGAATTATGCAGTGCTGCCATAACCATGAG
TGATAACACTGCGGCCAACTTACTTCTGACAACGATCGGAGGACCGAAGGAGCTAACCGCTTTTTTGCAC
AACATGGGGGATCATGTAACTCGCCTTGATCGTTGGGAACCGGAGCTGAATGAAGCCATACCAAACGACG
AGCGTGACACCACGATGCCTGTAGCAATGGCAACAACGTTGCGCAAACTATTAACTGGCGAACTACTTAC
TCTAGCTTCCCGGCAACAATTAATAGACTGGATGGAGGCGGATAAAGTTGCAGGACCACTTCTGCGCTCG
GCCCTTCCGGCTGGCTGGTTTATTGCTGATAAATCTGGAGCCGGTGAGCGTGGGTCTCGCGGTATCATTG
CAGCACTGGGGCCAGATGGTAAGCCCTCCCGTATCGTAGTTATCTACACGACGGGGAGTCAGGCAACTAT
GGATGAACGAAATAGACAGATCGCTGAGATAGGTGCCTCACTGATTAAGCATTGGTAACTGTCAGACCAA
GTTTACTCATATATACTTTAGATTGATTTAAAACTTCATTTTTAATTTAAAAGGATCTAGGTGAAGATCC
TTTTTGATAATCTCATGACCAAAATCCCTTAACGTGAGTTTTCGTTCCACTGAGCGTCAGACCCCGTAGA
AAAGATCAAAGGATCTTC
Features (pLannotate 1.2.2; 21 found; start..end, strand, type, name):
      1..589     +  rep_origin     ori: high-copy-number ColE1/pMB1/pBR322/pUC origin of replication
    772..864     +  CDS            lacI (fragment): lac repressor; lacI; The lac repressor binds to the lac operator to inhibit transcription in E. coli. This inhibition can be relieved by adding lactose or isopropyl-β-D-thiogalactopyranoside (IPTG).
    877..898     +  protein_bind   CAP binding site: CAP binding activates transcription in the presence of cAMP. E. coli catabolite activator protein
    913..943     +  promoter       lac promoter: promoter for the E. coli lac operon
    951..967     +  protein_bind   lac operator: The lac repressor binds to the lac operator to inhibit transcription in E. coli. This inhibition can be relieved by adding lactose or isopropyl-β-D-thiogalactopyranoside (IPTG). lac repressor encoded by lacI
   1040..1161    -  polyA_signal   SV40 poly(A) signal: SV40 polyadenylation signal
   1156..1314    -  CDS            ble (fragment): BLE_KLEPN - Experimental evidence at protein level: Swiss-Prot protein existence level 1. Binding protein with a strong affinity to the bleomycin family of antibiotics. Binds to CL990; an antimitotic-antibiotic compound. From Klebsiella pneumoniae.
   1338..2129    -  CDS            neo: KKA2_KLEPN - Also known as kan, nptII. Experimental evidence at protein level: Swiss-Prot protein existence level 1. Resistance to kanamycin, neomycin, paromomycin, ribostamycin, butirosin and gentamicin B. From Klebsiella pneumoniae.
   2196..2525    -  promoter       SV40 promoter: SV40 enhancer and early promoter
   2539..2967    -  rep_origin     f1 ori (sequence partly withheld): f1 bacteriophage origin of replication; arrow indicates direction of (+) strand synthesis
   2988..3009    -  promoter       SV40 promoter (fragment): SV40 enhancer and early promoter
   3013..3237    -  polyA_signal   bGH poly(A) signal: bovine growth hormone polyadenylation signal
   3281..3796    -  CDS            Nluc: NanoLuc® luciferase human codon-optimized
   3905..3925    -  CDS            myr: N-myristoylation signal from Src kinase (Pellman et al., 1985; Kaplan et al., 1988)
   3948..3966    -  promoter       T7 promoter: promoter for bacteriophage T7 RNA polymerase
   3982..4015    -  LTR            5' LTR (truncated) (fragment): truncated 5' long terminal repeat (LTR) from HIV-1
   4011..4214    -  promoter       CMV promoter: human cytomegalovirus (CMV) immediate early promoter
   4215..4594    -  enhancer       CMV enhancer: human cytomegalovirus immediate early enhancer
   4749..4801    +  misc_feature   bom (fragment): basis of mobility region from pBR322
   4860..4964    +  promoter       AmpR promoter: bla
   4965..5825    +  CDS            AmpR: β-lactamase; bla; confers resistance to ampicillin, carbenicillin, and related antibiotics
