[The description below was written by a language model from this plasmid's Addgene catalogue record and pLannotate feature annotations shown in this document.]
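Description:
pcDNA3.1-mas-KB1691-Nluc is a mammalian expression plasmid built on the pcDNA3.1 backbone and encoding one component of a BRET (bioluminescence resonance energy transfer) biosensor for GPCR and G protein activity. It is maintained in E. coli at high copy through a ColE1/pUC-type origin and selected with ampicillin via the β-lactamase gene. An f1 origin is also present. For selection in mammalian cells, the backbone carries a neomycin phosphotransferase cassette driven by the SV40 enhancer/early promoter and terminated by an SV40 polyadenylation signal. Short annotated fragments of lacI, ble, bom and an HIV-1 LTR appear to be backbone remnants or incidental matches rather than functional parts.

The expression cassette uses the human CMV immediate-early enhancer and promoter, followed by a T7 promoter, and ends with the bovine growth hormone polyadenylation signal. The synthetic insert, assembled by Gibson cloning, begins with a short N-terminal membrane-targeting sequence, annotated as a Src-type N-myristoylation signal and presumably corresponding to "mas" in the name. It ends with human codon-optimized NanoLuc luciferase. The roughly 100 bp interval between these two elements is not annotated and presumably holds the KB1691 element named in the insert, although the record does not describe what KB1691 is or what it binds. This arrangement would tether the fusion to cellular membranes, where the luciferase can serve as the BRET energy donor. The acceptor partner is not encoded on this plasmid and is not named in the record. The construct is intended for expression in mammalian cells to monitor GPCR/G protein signalling by BRET.
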