Addgene plasmid #204324: pcDNA3.1-mas-KB1691-Nluc
Purpose: GPCR/G protein BRET biosensor
Depositing lab: Mikel Garcia-Marcos. Publication: Direct interrogation of context-dependent GPCR activity with a universal biosensor platform. Janicot R, Maziarz M, Park JC, Zhao J, Luebbers A, Green E, Philibert CE, Zhang H, Layne MD, Wu JC, Garcia-Marcos M. Cell. 2024 Feb 16:S0092-8674(24)00065-5. doi: 10.1016/j.cell.2024.01.028. PubMed 38412860.
Backbone
  Vector backbone: pcDNA3.1
  Vector type: Mammalian Expression
Growth in bacteria
  Bacterial resistance: Ampicillin, 100 μg/mL
  Growth temperature: 37°C
  Growth strain: DH5alpha
  Copy number: High Copy
Gene/Insert
  Gene/Insert name: KB1691-Nluc
  Species: Synthetic
  Cloning method: Gibson Cloning
Terms and licenses: Academic/Nonprofit Terms; Industry Terms: Not Available to Industry
How to cite: pcDNA3.1-mas-KB1691-Nluc was a gift from Mikel Garcia-Marcos (Addgene plasmid # 204324 ; http://n2t.net/addgene:204324 ; RRID:Addgene_204324)
